>Addgene plasmid #215876 | psiCHECK-1-miR-376a1(3p)-WT | addgene full sequence | sequence record 443554 | Addgene NGS Result
AGATCTGCGCAGCACCATGGCCTGAAATAACCTCTGAAAGAGGAACTTGGTTAGGTACCTTCTGAGGCGG
AAAGAACCAGCTGTGGAATGTGTGTCAGTTAGGGTGTGGAAAGTCCCCAGGCTCCCCAGCAGGCAGAAGT
ATGCAAAGCATGCATCTCAATTAGTCAGCAACCAGGTGTGGAAAGTCCCCAGGCTCCCCAGCAGGCAGAA
GTATGCAAAGCATGCATCTCAATTAGTCAGCAACCATAGTCCCGCCCCTAACTCCGCCCATCCCGCCCCT
AACTCCGCCCAGTTCCGCCCATTCTCCGCCCCATGGCTGACTAATTTTTTTTATTTATGCAGAGGCCGAG
GCCGCCTCGGCCTCTGAGCTATTCCAGAAGTAGTGAGGAGGCTTTTTTGGAGGCCTAGGCTTTTGCAAAA
AGCTTGATTCTTCTGACACAACAGTCTCGAACTTAAGCTGCAGAAGTTGGTCGTGAGGCACTGGGCAGGT
AAGTATCAAGGTTACAAGACAGGTTTAAGGAGACCAATAGAAACTGGGCTTGTCGAGACAGAGAAGACTC
TTGCGTTTCTGATAGGCACCTATTGGTCTTACTGACATCCACTTTGCCTTTCTCTCCACAGGTGTCCACT
CCCAGTTCAATTACAGCTCTTAAGGCTAGAGTACTTAATACGACTCACTATAGGCTAGCCACCATGGCTT
CCAAGGTGTACGACCCCGAGCAACGCAAACGCATGATCACTGGGCCTCAGTGGTGGGCTCGCTGCAAGCA
AATGAACGTGCTGGACTCCTTCATCAACTACTATGATTCCGAGAAGCACGCCGAGAACGCCGTGATTTTT
CTGCATGGTAACGCTGCCTCCAGCTACCTGTGGAGGCACGTCGTGCCTCACATCGAGCCCGTGGCTAGAT
GCATCATCCCTGATCTGATCGGAATGGGTAAGTCCGGCAAGAGCGGGAATGGCTCATATCGCCTCCTGGA
TCACTACAAGTACCTCACCGCTTGGTTCGAGCTGCTGAACCTTCCAAAGAAAATCATCTTTGTGGGCCAC
GACTGGGGGGCTTGTCTGGCCTTTCACTACTCCTACGAGCACCAAGACAAGATCAAGGCCATCGTCCATG
CTGAGAGTGTCGTGGACGTGATCGAGTCCTGGGACGAGTGGCCTGACATCGAGGAGGATATCGCCCTGAT
CAAGAGCGAAGAGGGCGAGAAAATGGTGCTTGAGAATAACTTCTTCGTCGAGACCATGCTCCCAAGCAAG
ATCATGCGGAAACTGGAGCCTGAGGAGTTCGCTGCCTACCTGGAGCCATTCAAGGAGAAGGGCGAGGTTA
GACGGCCTACCCTCTCCTGGCCTCGCGAGATCCCTCTCGTTAAGGGAGGCAAGCCCGACGTCGTCCAGAT
TGTCCGCAACTACAACGCCTACCTTCGGGCCAGCGACGATCTGCCTAAGATGTTCATCGAGTCCGACCCT
GGGTTCTTTTCCAACGCTATTGTCGAGGGAGCTAAGAAGTTCCCTAACACCGAGTTCGTGAAGGTGAAGG
GCCTCCACTTCAGCCAGGAGGACGCTCCAGATGAAATGGGTAAGTACATCAAGAGCTTCGTGGAGCGCGT
GCTGAAGAACGAGCAGTAATTCTAGGCGATCGCTCGAGTATGCTCGATAAGTCTATGAACCTATGCTCGA
TAAGTCTATGAACCTATGCTCGATAAGTCTATGAACCGAATTCGTTTAAACCTAGAGCGGCCGCTGGCCG
CAATAAAATATCTTTATTTTCATTACATCTGTGTGTTGGTTTTTTGTGTGAGGATCCAGGTGGCACTTTT
CGGGGAAATGTGCGCGGAACCCCTATTTGTTTATTTTTCTAAATACATTCAAATATGTATCCGCTCATGA
GACAATAACCCTGATAAATGCTTCAATAATATTGAAAAAGGAAGAGTATGAGTATTCAACATTTCCGTGT
CGCCCTTATTCCCTTTTTTGCGGCATTTTGCCTTCCTGTTTTTGCTCACCCAGAAACGCTGGTGAAAGTA
AAAGATGCTGAAGATCAGTTGGGTGCACGAGTGGGTTACATCGAACTGGATCTCAACAGCGGTAAGATCC
TTGAGAGTTTTCGCCCCGAAGAACGTTTTCCAATGATGAGCACTTTTAAAGTTCTGCTATGTGGCGCGGT
ATTATCCCGTATTGACGCCGGGCAAGAGCAACTCGGTCGCCGCATACACTATTCTCAGAATGACTTGGTT
GAGTACTCACCAGTCACAGAAAAGCATCTTACGGATGGCATGACAGTAAGAGAATTATGCAGTGCTGCCA
TAACCATGAGTGATAACACTGCGGCCAACTTACTTCTGACAACGATCGGAGGACCGAAGGAGCTAACCGC
TTTTTTGCACAACATGGGGGATCATGTAACTCGCCTTGATCGTTGGGAACCGGAGCTGAATGAAGCCATA
CCAAACGACGAGCGTGACACCACGATGCCTGTAGCAATGGCAACAACGTTGCGCAAACTATTAACTGGCG
AACTACTTACTCTAGCTTCCCGGCAACAATTAATAGACTGGATGGAGGCGGATAAAGTTGCAGGACCACT
TCTGCGCTCGGCCCTTCCGGCTGGCTGGTTTATTGCTGATAAATCTGGAGCCGGTGAGCGTGGGTCTCGC
GGTATCATTGCAGCACTGGGGCCAGATGGTAAGCCCTCCCGTATCGTAGTTATCTACACGACGGGGAGTC
AGGCAACTATGGATGAACGAAATAGACAGATCGCTGAGATAGGTGCCTCACTGATTAAGCATTGGTAACT
GTCAGACCAAGTTTACTCATATATACTTTAGATTGATTTAAAACTTCATTTTTAATTTAAAAGGATCTAG
GTGAAGATCCTTTTTGATAATCTCATGACCAAAATCCCTTAACGTGAGTTTTCGTTCCACTGAGCGTCAG
ACCCCGTAGAAAAGATCAAAGGATCTTCTTGAGATCCTTTTTTTCTGCGCGTAATCTGCTGCTTGCAAAC
AAAAAAACCACCGCTACCAGCGGTGGTTTGTTTGCCGGATCAAGAGCTACCAACTCTTTTTCCGAAGGTA
ACTGGCTTCAGCAGAGCGCAGATACCAAATACTGTTCTTCTAGTGTAGCCGTAGTTAGGCCACCACTTCA
AGAACTCTGTAGCACCGCCTACATACCTCGCTCTGCTAATCCTGTTACCAGTGGCTGCTGCCAGTGGCGA
TAAGTCGTGTCTTACCGGGTTGGACTCAAGACGATAGTTACCGGATAAGGCGCAGCGGTCGGGCTGAACG
GGGGGTTCGTGCACACAGCCCAGCTTGGAGCGAACGACCTACACCGAACTGAGATACCTACAGCGTGAGC
TATGAGAAAGCGCCACGCTTCCCGAAGGGAGAAAGGCGGACAGGTATCCGGTAAGCGGCAGGGTCGGAAC
AGGAGAGCGCACGAGGGAGCTTCCAGGGGGAAACGCCTGGTATCTTTATAGTCCTGTCGGGTTTCGCCAC
CTCTGACTTGAGCGTCGATTTTTGTGATGCTCGTCAGGGGGGCGGAGCCTATGGAAAAACGCCAGCAACG
CGGCCTTTTTACGGTTCCTGGCCTTTTGCTGGCCTTTTGCTCACATGGCTCGAC
Features (pLannotate 1.2.2; 8 found; start..end, strand, type, name):
     62..419     +  promoter       SV40 promoter: SV40 enhancer and early promoter
    489..621     +  intron         chimeric intron: chimera between introns from human β-globin and immunoglobulin heavy chain genes
    666..684     +  promoter       T7 promoter: promoter for bacteriophage T7 RNA polymerase
    694..1629    +  CDS            hRluc: Renilla luciferase human codon-optimized
   1752..1800    +  polyA_signal   poly(A) signal: synthetic polyadenylation signal
   1833..1937    +  promoter       AmpR promoter: bla
   1938..2798    +  CDS            AmpR: β-lactamase; bla; confers resistance to ampicillin, carbenicillin, and related antibiotics
   2969..3557    +  rep_origin     ori: high-copy-number ColE1/pMB1/pBR322/pUC origin of replication
