[The description below was written by a language model from this plasmid's Addgene catalogue record and pLannotate feature annotations shown in this document.]
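Description:
psiCHECK-1-miR-376a1(3p)-WT is a small (about 3.6 kb) mammalian expression reporter plasmid built on the psiCHECK-1 backbone and designed to measure the silencing activity of a specific microRNA. It is propagated in E. coli through a high-copy ColE1/pUC-type origin of replication and selected with ampicillin via the β-lactamase (AmpR) gene driven by its own bla promoter. No mammalian selection marker is annotated, which is consistent with use in transient transfection.

The reporter cassette consists of the SV40 enhancer and early promoter, followed by a chimeric intron (human β-globin/immunoglobulin heavy chain) that promotes efficient processing and expression of the transcript, and then the human codon-optimized Renilla luciferase (hRluc) coding sequence, terminated by a synthetic polyadenylation signal. A T7 promoter immediately upstream of hRluc also permits in vitro transcription. The insert, three tandem repeats of a seed-matched target sequence for wild-type human miR-376a1(3p), is described as lying in the luciferase 3'UTR. It is not annotated in the feature table but would fall in the unannotated gap between the end of hRluc and the poly(A) signal; the cloning sites used are not recorded.

When the corresponding miRNA is present in transfected cells, its seed pairing with these sites represses the Renilla transcript, so reduced luciferase activity gives a quantitative readout of silencing efficacy. The "WT" designation and the associated publication indicate that the construct belongs to a study comparing the silencing efficacy of wild-type and A-to-I edited miRNAs. The plasmid carries only Renilla luciferase, so any normalization reporter would have to come from a separate plasmid.
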