Addgene plasmid #215876: psiCHECK-1-miR-376a1(3p)-WT
Purpose: This plasmid encodes luciferase which has microRNA binding sites in 3'UTR for detecting the microRNA silencing activity.
Depositing lab: Kumiko Ui-Tei. Depositing organization: The University of Tokyo. Publication: A robust model for quantitative prediction of the silencing efficacy of wild-type and A-to-I edited miRNAs. Tian S, Terai G, Kobayashi Y, Kimura Y, Abe H, Asai K, Ui-Tei K. RNA Biol. 2020 Feb;17(2):264-280. doi: 10.1080/15476286.2019.1678364. Epub 2019 Nov 1. PubMed 31601146.
Backbone
  Vector backbone: psiCHECK-1
  Vector type: Mammalian Expression
Growth in bacteria
  Bacterial resistance: Ampicillin, 100 μg/mL
  Growth temperature: 37°C
  Growth strain: DH5alpha
  Copy number: High Copy
Gene/Insert
  Gene/Insert name: three tandem repeats of seed-matched (SM) sequence of miR-376a1(3p)-WT
  Species: H. sapiens (human)
  Entrez Gene: MIR376A1 (a.k.a. MIR376A-1, MIRN376A, MIRN376A-1, MIRN376A1, mir-376a-1)
  Cloning method: Restriction Enzyme; 5′ cloning site Unknown (unknown if destroyed)
Terms and licenses: Academic/Nonprofit Terms; Industry Terms: Not Available to Industry
How to cite: psiCHECK-1-miR-376a1(3p)-WT was a gift from Kumiko Ui-Tei (Addgene plasmid # 215876 ; http://n2t.net/addgene:215876 ; RRID:Addgene_215876)
