>Addgene plasmid #215876 | psiCHECK-1-miR-376a1(3p)-WT | depositor partial sequence | sequence record 440660 | psiCHECK-1-miR-376a1(3p)-WT sequence 75 bps
TCGAGTATGCTCGATAAGTCTATGAACCTATGCTCGATAAGTCTATGAACCTATGCTCGATAAGTCTATG
AACCG
